>Addgene plasmid #137800 | mCherry-RnBarr2 | depositor full sequence | sequence record 266061 | Full Sequence
ATAACATGGCCATCATCAAGGAGTTCATGCGCTTCAAGGTGCACATGGAGGGCTCCGTGAACGGCCACGA
GTTCGAGATCGAGGGCGAGGGCGAGGGCCGCCCCTACGAGGGCACCCAGACCGCCAAGCTGAAGGTGACC
AAGGGTGGCCCCCTGCCCTTCGCCTGGGACATCCTGTCCCCTCAGTTCATGTACGGCTCCAAGGCCTACG
TGAAGCACCCCGCCGACATCCCCGACTACTTGAAGCTGTCCTTCCCCGAGGGCTTCAATTGGGAGCGCGT
GATGAACTTCGAGGACGGCGGCGTGGTGACCGTGACCCAGGACTCCTCCCTGCAGGACGGCGAGTTCATC
TACAAGGTGAAGCTGCGCGGCACCAACTTCCCCTCCGACGGCCCCGTAATGCAGTGTCGTACCATGGGCT
GGGAGGCCTCCACTGAGCGGATGTACCCCGAGGACGGCGCCCTGAAGGGCGAGATCAAGCAGAGGCTGAA
GCTGAAGGACGGCGGCCACTACGACGCTGAGGTCAAGACCACCTACAAGGCCAAGAAGCCCGTGCAGCTG
CCCGGCGCCTACAACGTCGACATCAAGTTGGACATCCTTTCCCACAACGAGGACTACACCATCGTGGAAC
AGTACGAACGCGCCGAGGGCCGCCACTCCACCGGCGGCATGGACGAGCTGTACAAGTCCATGGGCGACAA
AGGGACACGAGTGTTCAAGAAGGCAAGCCCCAATGGAAAGCTCACCGTCTACCTGGGAAAGCGGGACTTT
GTGGACCACATTGACCTGGTGGACCCCGTGGATGGCGTGGTCCTGGTGGATCCTGAGTATCTCAAAGAAA
GGCGAGTCTACGTGACACTGACCTGCGCCTTCCGGTATGGCCGGGAAGACCTGGATGTCTTGGGTCTGAC
TTTTCGCAAAGACCTGTTTGTGGCTAACGTGCAGTCCTTCCCACCGGCCCCTGAGGACAAGAAGCCACTG
ACTCGGCTACAAGAGCGACTCATCAAGAAGCTGGGCGAGCATGCCTACCCCTTCACCTTTGAGATCCCGC
CAAACCTTCCGTGCTCAGTCACATTGCAACCTGGGCCTGAGGACACAGGGAAGGCCTGCGGTGTGGATTA
TGAAGTGAAAGCCTTCTGTGCTGAGAACCTGGAGGAGAAGATCCACAAAAGGAATTCTGTGCGGCTAGTC
ATCCGGAAGGTTCAATATGCCCCTGAGAGGCCTGGCCCTCAGCCCACGGCTGAGACCACCAGACAGTTCC
TCATGTCGGACAAGCCCCTGCACCTTGAGGCATCTCTGGATAAGGAGATCTATTATCATGGAGAACCCAT
CAGCGTCAATGTCCATGTCACCAACAACACCAACAAGACTGTGAAGAAGATCAAGATCTCGGTGCGCCAG
TATGCAGACATCTGTCTCTTCAACACAGCTCAGTACAAGTGCCCAGTGGCCATGGAGGAAGCTGATGATA
CTGTGGCACCCAGCTCAACATTCTGCAAGGTCTACACACTGACTCCCTTCCTGGCAAACAACAGAGAGAA
GCGGGGGCTTGCCCTCGACGGGAAGCTCAAGCATGAAGACACAAATCTGGCTTCCAGCACTCTGTTGCGG
GAAGGCGCCAACCGTGAAATCCTGGGTATCATTGTTTCCTACAAAGTCAAAGTGAAGCTGGTGGTGTCCC
GGGGCGGCCTGTTGGGAGACCTTGCATCCAGTGATGTGGCTGTGGAACTGCCCTTTACCTTAATGCACCC
CAAGCCTAAAGAGGAGCCCCCACATCGGGAAGTTCCAGAGAGCGAGACTCCAGTAGACACCAATCTCATA
GAGCTTGACACCAATGATGACGACATTGTGTTTGAGGACTTTGCTCGTCAGCGGCTGAAAGGCATGAAGG
ATGACAAGGACGAAGAGGATGATGGCACCGGCTCTCCACACCTCAACAACAGATAAGGACTCAGATCTCG
AGCTCAAGCTTCGAATTCTGCAGTCGACGGTACCGCGGGCCCGGGATCCACCGGATCTAGATAACTGATC
ATAATCAGCCATACCACATTTGTAGAGGTTTTACTTGCTTTAAAAAACCTCCCACACCTCCCCCTGAACC
TGAAACATAAAATGAATGCAATTGTTGTTGTTAACTTGTTTATTGCAGCTTATAATGGTTACAAATAAAG
CAATAGCATCACAAATTTCACAAATAAAGCATTTTTTTCACTGCATTCTAGTTGTGGTTTGTCCAAACTC
ATCAATGTATCTTAACGCGTAAATTGTAAGCGTTAATATTTTGTTAAAATTCGCGTTAAATTTTTGTTAA
ATCAGCTCATTTTTTAACCAATAGGCCGAAATCGGCAAAATCCCTTATAAATCAAAAGAATAGACCGAGA
TAGGGT
[37 nt withheld, positions 2387-2423]
AAAGAACGTGGACTCCAACGTCAAAGG
[49 nt withheld, positions 2451-2499]
T
[91 nt withheld, positions 2501-2591]
G
[124 nt withheld, positions 2593-2716]
CAGGTGGCACTTTTCGGGGAAATGTGCGCGGAACCCCTATTTGTTTATTTTTCTAAATACATTCAAATAT
GTATCCGCTCATGAGACAATAACCCTGATAAATGCTTCAATAATATTGAAAAAGGAAGAGTCCTGAGGCG
GAAAGAACCAGCTGTGGAATGTGTGTCAGTTAGGGTGTGGAAAGTCCCCAGGCTCCCCAGCAGGCAGAAG
TATGCAAAGCATGCATCTCAATTAGTCAGCAACCAGGTGTGGAAAGTCCCCAGGCTCCCCAGCAGGCAGA
AGTATGCAAAGCATGCATCTCAATTAGTCAGCAACCATAGTCCCGCCCCTAACTCCGCCCATCCCGCCCC
TAACTCCGCCCAGTTCCGCCCATTCTCCGCCCCATGGCTGACTAATTTTTTTTATTTATGCAGAGGCCGA
GGCCGCCTCGGCCTCTGAGCTATTCCAGAAGTAGTGAGGAGGCTTTTTTGGAGGCCTAGGCTTTTGCAAA
GATCGATCAAGAGACAGGATGAGGATCGTTTCGCATGATTGAACAAGATGGATTGCACGCAGGTTCTCCG
GCCGCTTGGGTGGAGAGGCTATTCGGCTATGACTGGGCACAACAGACAATCGGCTGCTCTGATGCCGCCG
TGTTCCGGCTGTCAGCGCAGGGGCGCCCGGTTCTTTTTGTCAAGACCGACCTGTCCGGTGCCCTGAATGA
ACTGCAAGACGAGGCAGCGCGGCTATCGTGGCTGGCCACGACGGGCGTTCCTTGCGCAGCTGTGCTCGAC
GTTGTCACTGAAGCGGGAAGGGACTGGCTGCTATTGGGCGAAGTGCCGGGGCAGGATCTCCTGTCATCTC
ACCTTGCTCCTGCCGAGAAAGTATCCATCATGGCTGATGCAATGCGGCGGCTGCATACGCTTGATCCGGC
TACCTGCCCATTCGACCACCAAGCGAAACATCGCATCGAGCGAGCACGTACTCGGATGGAAGCCGGTCTT
GTCGATCAGGATGATCTGGACGAAGAGCATCAGGGGCTCGCGCCAGCCGAACTGTTCGCCAGGCTCAAGG
CGAGCATGCCCGACGGCGAGGATCTCGTCGTGACCCATGGCGATGCCTGCTTGCCGAATATCATGGTGGA
AAATGGCCGCTTTTCTGGATTCATCGACTGTGGCCGGCTGGGTGTGGCGGACCGCTATCAGGACATAGCG
TTGGCTACCCGTGATATTGCTGAAGAGCTTGGCGGCGAATGGGCTGACCGCTTCCTCGTGCTTTACGGTA
TCGCCGCTCCCGATTCGCAGCGCATCGCCTTCTATCGCCTTCTTGACGAGTTCTTCTGAGCGGGACTCTG
GGGTTCGAAATGACCGACCAAGCGACGCCCAACCTGCCATCACGAGATTTCGATTCCACCGCCGCCTTCT
ATGAAAGGTTGGGCTTCGGAATCGTTTTCCGGGACGCCGGCTGGATGATCCTCCAGCGCGGGGATCTCAT
GCTGGAGTTCTTCGCCCACCCTAGGGGGAGGCTAACTGAAACACGGAAGGAGACAATACCGGAAGGAACC
CGCGCTATGACGGCAATAAAAAGACAGAATAAAACGCACGGTGTTGGGTCGTTTGTTCATAAACGCGGGG
TTCGGTCCCAGGGCTGGCACTCTGTCGATACCCCACCGAGACCCCATTGGGGCCAATACGCCCGCGTTTC
TTCCTTTTCCCCACCCCACCCCCCAAGTTCGGGTGAAGGCCCAGGGCTCGCAGCCAACGTCGGGGCGGCA
GGCCCTGCCATAGCCTCAGGTTACTCATATATACTTTAGATTGATTTAAAACTTCATTTTTAATTTAAAA
GGATCTAGGTGAAGATCCTTTTTGATAATCTCATGACCAAAATCCCTTAACGTGAGTTTTCGTTCCACTG
AGCGTCAGACCCCGTAGAAAAGATCAAAGGATCTTCTTGAGATCCTTTTTTTCTGCGCGTAATCTGCTGC
TTGCAAACAAAAAAACCACCGCTACCAGCGGTGGTTTGTTTGCCGGATCAAGAGCTACCAACTCTTTTTC
CGAAGGTAACTGGCTTCAGCAGAGCGCAGATACCAAATACTGTTCTTCTAGTGTAGCCGTAGTTAGGCCA
CCACTTCAAGAACTCTGTAGCACCGCCTACATACCTCGCTCTGCTAATCCTGTTACCAGTGGCTGCTGCC
AGTGGCGATAAGTCGTGTCTTACCGGGTTGGACTCAAGACGATAGTTACCGGATAAGGCGCAGCGGTCGG
GCTGAACGGGGGGTTCGTGCACACAGCCCAGCTTGGAGCGAACGACCTACACCGAACTGAGATACCTACA
GCGTGAGCTATGAGAAAGCGCCACGCTTCCCGAAGGGAGAAAGGCGGACAGGTATCCGGTAAGCGGCAGG
GTCGGAACAGGAGAGCGCACGAGGGAGCTTCCAGGGGGAAACGCCTGGTATCTTTATAGTCCTGTCGGGT
TTCGCCACCTCTGACTTGAGCGTCGATTTTTGTGATGCTCGTCAGGGGGGCGGAGCCTATGGAAAAACGC
CAGCAACGCGGCCTTTTTACGGTTCCTGGCCTTTTGCTGGCCTTTTGCTCACATGTTCTTTCCTGCGTTA
TCCCCTGATTCTGTGGATAACCGTATTACCGCCATGCATTAGTTATTAATAGTAATCAATTACGGGGTCA
TTAGTTCATAGCCCATATATGGAGTTCCG
Features (pLannotate 1.2.2; 14 found; start..end, strand, type, name):
    690..1943    +  CDS            Arrb1: ARRB1_RAT - Experimental evidence at protein level: Swiss-Prot protein existence level 1. Functions in regulating agonist-mediated G-protein coupled receptor (GPCR) signaling by mediating both receptor desensitization and resensitization processes. During homologous desensitization, beta- arrestins bind to the GPRK-phosphorylated receptor and sterically preclude its coupling to the cognate G-protein; the binding appears to require additional receptor determinants exposed only in the active receptor conformation. The beta-arrestins target many receptors for internalization by acting as endocyti
   1953..2009    +  misc_feature   MCS: multiple cloning site
   2026..2110    +  CDS            large T antigen (fragment): large T antigen from SV40 (simian virus 40)
   2133..2254    +  polyA_signal   SV40 poly(A) signal: SV40 polyadenylation signal
   2288..2716    -  rep_origin     f1 ori (sequence partly withheld): f1 bacteriophage origin of replication; arrow indicates direction of (+) strand synthesis
   2743..2847    +  promoter       AmpR promoter: bla
   2849..3206    +  promoter       SV40 promoter: SV40 enhancer and early promoter
   3241..4035    +  CDS            NeoR/KanR: aminoglycoside phosphotransferase from Tn5; aph(3')-II (or nptII); confers resistance to neomycin, kanamycin, and G418 (Geneticin®)
   4056..4208    +  CDS            ble (fragment): BLE_KLEPN - Experimental evidence at protein level: Swiss-Prot protein existence level 1. Binding protein with a strong affinity to the bleomycin family of antibiotics. Binds to CL990; an antimitotic-antibiotic compound. From Klebsiella pneumoniae.
   4267..4314    +  polyA_signal   HSV TK poly(A) signal: herpes simplex virus thymidine kinase polyadenylation signal (Cole and Stacy, 1985)
   4405..4421    -  polyA_signal   bGH poly(A) signal (fragment): bovine growth hormone polyadenylation signal
   4643..5231    +  rep_origin     ori: high-copy-number ColE1/pMB1/pBR322/pUC origin of replication
   5346..5405    +  enhancer       CMV enhancer (fragment): human cytomegalovirus immediate early enhancer
   5405..686     +  CDS            mCherry2 (across the origin): mCherry2 is a basic (constitutively fluorescent) red fluorescent protein published in 2017, derived from Discosoma sp.. It has very low acid sensitivity.
