>Addgene plasmid #137800 | mCherry-RnBarr2 | addgene full sequence | sequence record 273173 | Addgene NGS Result
CGTTACATAACTTACGGTAAATGGCCCGCCTGGCTGACCGCCCAACGACCCCCGCCCATTGACGTCAATA
ATGACGTATGTTCCCATAGTAACGCCAATAGGGACTTTCCATTGACGTCAATGGGTGGAGTATTTACGGT
AAACTGCCCACTTGGCAGTACATCAAGTGTATCATATGCCAAGTACGCCCCCTATTGACGTCAATGACGG
TAAATGGCCCGCCTGGCATTATGCCCAGTACATGACCTTATGGGACTTTCCTACTTGGCAGTACATCTAC
GTATTAGTCATCGCTATTACCATGGTGATGCGGTTTTGGCAGTACATCAATGGGCGTGGATAGCGGTTTG
ACTCACGGGGATTTCCAAGTCTCCACCCCATTGACGTCAATGGGAGTTTGTTTTGGCACCAAAATCAACG
GGACTTTCCAAAATGTCGTAACAACTCCGCCCCATTGACGCAAATGGGCGGTAGGCGTGTACGGTGGGAG
GTCTATATAAGCAGAGCTGGTTTAGTGAACCGTCAGATCCGCTAGCGCTACCGGTCGCCACCATGGTGAG
CAAGGGCGAGGAGGATAACATGGCCATCATCAAGGAGTTCATGCGCTTCAAGGTGCACATGGAGGGCTCC
GTGAACGGCCACGAGTTCGAGATCGAGGGCGAGGGCGAGGGCCGCCCCTACGAGGGCACCCAGACCGCCA
AGCTGAAGGTGACCAAGGGTGGCCCCCTGCCCTTCGCCTGGGACATCCTGTCCCCTCAGTTCATGTACGG
CTCCAAGGCCTACGTGAAGCACCCCGCCGACATCCCCGACTACTTGAAGCTGTCCTTCCCCGAGGGCTTC
AAGTGGGAGCGCGTGATGAACTTCGAGGACGGCGGCGTGGTGACCGTGACCCAGGACTCCTCCCTGCAGG
ACGGCGAGTTCATCTACAAGGTGAAGCTGCGCGGCACCAACTTCCCCTCCGACGGCCCCGTAATGCAGAA
GAAGACCATGGGCTGGGAGGCCTCCTCCGAGCGGATGTACCCCGAGGACGGCGCCCTGAAGGGCGAGATC
AAGCAGAGGCTGAAGCTGAAGGACGGCGGCCACTACGACGCTGAGGTCAAGACCACCTACAAGGCCAAGA
AGCCCGTGCAGCTGCCCGGCGCCTACAACGTCAACATCAAGTTGGACATCACCTCCCACAACGAGGACTA
CACCATCGTGGAACAGTACGAACGCGCCGAGGGCCGCCACTCCACCGGCGGCATGGACGAGCTGTACAAG
TCCGGAATGGGTGAAAAACCCGGGACCAGGGTCTTCAAGAAGTCGAGCCCTAACTGCAAGCTCACCGTGT
ACTTGGGCAAGCGTGACTTTGTGGATCACTTGGACAAAGTGGATCCTGTCGATGGTGTGGTGCTTGTGGA
TCCTGACTACTTGAAGGACCGGAAAGTGTTTGTGACCCTCACCTGTGCCTTCCGCTATGGCCGAGAAGAC
CTGGATGTACTGGGCCTGTCTTTCCGCAAAGATCTGTTCATCGCCACCTACCAGGCCTTCCCCCCCATGC
CCAACCCACCTCGGCCCCCCACCCGCCTACAGGACCGACTGCTGAAGAAGTTGGGCCAGCATGCCCACCC
CTTTTTTTTCACAATACCCCAGAATTTGCCTTGCTCCGTCACACTGCAGCCAGGACCGGAGGACACAGGG
AAGGCCTGTGGAGTAGACTTTGAGATTCGAGCCTTCTGTGCCAAATCTATAGAAGAAAAAAGCCACAAAA
GGAACTCCGTGCGGCTTATCATCAGAAAGGTACAGTTTGCTCCTGAGACACCCGGCCCCCAGCCATCAGC
TGAAACCACACGCCACTTCCTCATGTCTGACCGGAGGTCCCTGCACCTAGAGGCTTCCCTGGACAAAGAG
CTGTACTACCATGGGGAACCCCTCAATGTCAACGTCCACGTCACCAACAATTCTGCCAAGACCGTCAAGA
AGATCAGAGTGTCTGTGAGACAGTATGCCGACATTTGCCTCTTCAGCACCGCGCAGTACAAGTGTCCTGT
GGCTCAGCTTGAACAAGATGACCAGGTGTCTCCCAGTTCCACATTCTGCAAGGTGTACACCATAACCCCG
CTGCTCAGTGACAACCGAGAGAAGCGTGGCCTTGCCCTTGATGGGCAACTCAAGCACGAAGACACCAACC
TGGCTTCCAGCACCATTGTGAAGGAGGGAGCCAACAAGGAGGTGCTGGGAATCCTAGTATCCTACAGGGT
CAAGGTGAAGCTGGTGGTGTCTCGAGGCGGGGATGTCTCCGTGGAGCTACCTTTCGTCCTAATGCACCCC
AAGCCCCACGACCACATCACCCTTCCCCGACCCCAGTCAGCCCCCCGGGAAATAGACATCCCTGTGGATA
CCAACCTCATTGAATTCGATACCAACTATGCCACAGACGACGACATCGTGTTTGAGGACTTTGCGAGGCT
TCGGCTGAAGGGGATGAAGGATGACGACTGTGATGACCAGTTCTGCTAAAAGCTTCGAATTCTGCAGTCG
ACGGTACCGCGGGCCCGGGATCCACCGGATCTAGATAACTGATCATAATCAGCCATACCACATTTGTAGA
GGTTTTACTTGCTTTAAAAAACCTCCCACACCTCCCCCTGAACCTGAAACATAAAATGAATGCAATTGTT
GTTGTTAACTTGTTTATTGCAGCTTATAATGGTTACAAATAAAGCAATAGCATCACAAATTTCACAAATA
AAGCATTTTTTTCACTGCATTCTAGTTGTGGTTTGTCCAAACTCATCAATGTATCTTAAGGCGTAAATTG
TAAGCGTTAATATTTTGTTAAAATTCGCGTTAAATTTTTGTTAAATCAGCTCATTTTTTAACCAATAGGC
CGAAATCGGCAAAATCCCTTATAAATCAAAAGAATAGACCGAGATAGGGT
[37 nt withheld, positions 2921-2957]
AAAGAACGTGGACTCCAACGTCAAAGG
[49 nt withheld, positions 2985-3033]
T
[91 nt withheld, positions 3035-3125]
G
[124 nt withheld, positions 3127-3250]
CAGGTGGCACTTTTCGGGGAAATGTGCGCGGAACCCCTATTTGTTTATTTTTCTAAATACATTCAAATAT
GTATCCGCTCATGAGACAATAACCCTGATAAATGCTTCAATAATATTGAAAAAGGAAGAGTCCTGAGGCG
GAAAGAACCAGCTGTGGAATGTGTGTCAGTTAGGGTGTGGAAAGTCCCCAGGCTCCCCAGCAGGCAGAAG
TATGCAAAGCATGCATCTCAATTAGTCAGCAACCAGGTGTGGAAAGTCCCCAGGCTCCCCAGCAGGCAGA
AGTATGCAAAGCATGCATCTCAATTAGTCAGCAACCATAGTCCCGCCCCTAACTCCGCCCATCCCGCCCC
TAACTCCGCCCAGTTCCGCCCATTCTCCGCCCCATGGCTGACTAATTTTTTTTATTTATGCAGAGGCCGA
GGCCGCCTCGGCCTCTGAGCTATTCCAGAAGTAGTGAGGAGGCTTTTTTGGAGGCCTAGGCTTTTGCAAA
GATCGATCAAGAGACAGGATGAGGATCGTTTCGCATGATTGAACAAGATGGATTGCACGCAGGTTCTCCG
GCCGCTTGGGTGGAGAGGCTATTCGGCTATGACTGGGCACAACAGACAATCGGCTGCTCTGATGCCGCCG
TGTTCCGGCTGTCAGCGCAGGGGCGCCCGGTTCTTTTTGTCAAGACCGACCTGTCCGGTGCCCTGAATGA
ACTGCAAGACGAGGCAGCGCGGCTATCGTGGCTGGCCACGACGGGCGTTCCTTGCGCAGCTGTGCTCGAC
GTTGTCACTGAAGCGGGAAGGGACTGGCTGCTATTGGGCGAAGTGCCGGGGCAGGATCTCCTGTCATCTC
ACCTTGCTCCTGCCGAGAAAGTATCCATCATGGCTGATGCAATGCGGCGGCTGCATACGCTTGATCCGGC
TACCTGCCCATTCGACCACCAAGCGAAACATCGCATCGAGCGAGCACGTACTCGGATGGAAGCCGGTCTT
GTCGATCAGGATGATCTGGACGAAGAGCATCAGGGGCTCGCGCCAGCCGAACTGTTCGCCAGGCTCAAGG
CGAGCATGCCCGACGGCGAGGATCTCGTCGTGACCCATGGCGATGCCTGCTTGCCGAATATCATGGTGGA
AAATGGCCGCTTTTCTGGATTCATCGACTGTGGCCGGCTGGGTGTGGCGGACCGCTATCAGGACATAGCG
TTGGCTACCCGTGATATTGCTGAAGAGCTTGGCGGCGAATGGGCTGACCGCTTCCTCGTGCTTTACGGTA
TCGCCGCTCCCGATTCGCAGCGCATCGCCTTCTATCGCCTTCTTGACGAGTTCTTCTGAGCGGGACTCTG
GGGTTCGAAATGACCGACCAAGCGACGCCCAACCTGCCATCACGAGATTTCGATTCCACCGCCGCCTTCT
ATGAAAGGTTGGGCTTCGGAATCGTTTTCCGGGACGCCGGCTGGATGATCCTCCAGCGCGGGGATCTCAT
GCTGGAGTTCTTCGCCCACCCTAGGGGGAGGCTAACTGAAACACGGAAGGAGACAATACCGGAAGGAACC
CGCGCTATGACGGCAATAAAAAGACAGAATAAAACGCACGGTGTTGGGTCGTTTGTTCATAAACGCGGGG
TTCGGTCCCAGGGCTGGCACTCTGTCGATACCCCACCGAGACCCCATTGGGGCCAATACGCCCGCGTTTC
TTCCTTTTCCCCACCCCACCCCCCAAGTTCGGGTGAAGGCCCAGGGCTCGCAGCCAACGTCGGGGCGGCA
GGCCCTGCCATAGCCTCAGGTTACTCATATATACTTTAGATTGATTTAAAACTTCATTTTTAATTTAAAA
GGATCTAGGTGAAGATCCTTTTTGATAATCTCATGACCAAAATCCCTTAACGTGAGTTTTCGTTCCACTG
AGCGTCAGACCCCGTAGAAAAGATCAAAGGATCTTCTTGAGATCCTTTTTTTCTGCGCGTAATCTGCTGC
TTGCAAACAAAAAAACCACCGCTACCAGCGGTGGTTTGTTTGCCGGATCAAGAGCTACCAACTCTTTTTC
CGAAGGTAACTGGCTTCAGCAGAGCGCAGATACCAAATACTGTTCTTCTAGTGTAGCCGTAGTTAGGCCA
CCACTTCAAGAACTCTGTAGCACCGCCTACATACCTCGCTCTGCTAATCCTGTTACCAGTGGCTGCTGCC
AGTGGCGATAAGTCGTGTCTTACCGGGTTGGACTCAAGACGATAGTTACCGGATAAGGCGCAGCGGTCGG
GCTGAACGGGGGGTTCGTGCACACAGCCCAGCTTGGAGCGAACGACCTACACCGAACTGAGATACCTACA
GCGTGAGCTATGAGAAAGCGCCACGCTTCCCGAAGGGAGAAAGGCGGACAGGTATCCGGTAAGCGGCAGG
GTCGGAACAGGAGAGCGCACGAGGGAGCTTCCAGGGGGAAACGCCTGGTATCTTTATAGTCCTGTCGGGT
TTCGCCACCTCTGACTTGAGCGTCGATTTTTGTGATGCTCGTCAGGGGGGCGGAGCCTATGGAAAAACGC
CAGCAACGCGGCCTTTTTACGGTTCCTGGCCTTTTGCTGGCCTTTTGCTCACATGTTCTTTCCTGCGTTA
TCCCCTGATTCTGTGGATAACCGTATTACCGCCATGCATTAGTTATTAATAGTAATCAATTACGGGGTCA
TTAGTTCATAGCCCATATATGGAGTTCCG
Features (pLannotate 1.2.2; 16 found; start..end, strand, type, name):
      1..304     +  enhancer       CMV enhancer: human cytomegalovirus immediate early enhancer
    305..508     +  promoter       CMV promoter: human cytomegalovirus (CMV) immediate early promoter
    553..1260    +  CDS            mCherry: mCherry is a basic (constitutively fluorescent) red fluorescent protein published in 2004, derived from Discosoma sp.. It is reported to be a very rapidly-maturing monomer with low acid sensitivity.
   1267..2496    +  CDS            Arrb2: ARRB2_RAT - Experimental evidence at protein level: Swiss-Prot protein existence level 1. Functions in regulating agonist-mediated G-protein coupled receptor (GPCR) signaling by mediating both receptor desensitization and resensitization processes. During homologous desensitization, beta- arrestins bind to the GPRK-phosphorylated receptor and sterically preclude its coupling to the cognate G-protein; the binding appears to require additional receptor determinants exposed only in the active receptor conformation. The beta-arrestins target many receptors for internalization by acting as endocyti
   2500..2543    +  misc_feature   MCS (fragment): multiple cloning site
   2560..2644    +  CDS            large T antigen (fragment): large T antigen from SV40 (simian virus 40)
   2667..2788    +  polyA_signal   SV40 poly(A) signal: SV40 polyadenylation signal
   2822..3250    -  rep_origin     f1 ori (sequence partly withheld): f1 bacteriophage origin of replication; arrow indicates direction of (+) strand synthesis
   3277..3381    +  promoter       AmpR promoter: bla
   3383..3740    +  promoter       SV40 promoter: SV40 enhancer and early promoter
   3775..4569    +  CDS            NeoR/KanR: aminoglycoside phosphotransferase from Tn5; aph(3')-II (or nptII); confers resistance to neomycin, kanamycin, and G418 (Geneticin®)
   4590..4742    +  CDS            ble (fragment): BLE_KLEPN - Experimental evidence at protein level: Swiss-Prot protein existence level 1. Binding protein with a strong affinity to the bleomycin family of antibiotics. Binds to CL990; an antimitotic-antibiotic compound. From Klebsiella pneumoniae.
   4801..4848    +  polyA_signal   HSV TK poly(A) signal: herpes simplex virus thymidine kinase polyadenylation signal (Cole and Stacy, 1985)
   4939..4955    -  polyA_signal   bGH poly(A) signal (fragment): bovine growth hormone polyadenylation signal
   5177..5765    +  rep_origin     ori: high-copy-number ColE1/pMB1/pBR322/pUC origin of replication
   5880..5939    +  enhancer       CMV enhancer (fragment): human cytomegalovirus immediate early enhancer
