[The description below was written by a language model from this plasmid's Addgene catalogue record and pLannotate feature annotations shown in this document.]
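Description:
mCherry-RnBarr2 is a mammalian expression plasmid built on the pEGFP-C1 backbone, in which the original fluorescent protein has been replaced by the red fluorescent protein mCherry and rat beta-arrestin2 (Arrb2) has been cloned downstream. In the sequence determined by the repository (about 5.9 kb), the human CMV immediate early enhancer and promoter drive an mCherry coding sequence followed after a very short gap by the Arrb2 coding sequence. This layout is consistent with an N-terminal mCherry fusion to beta-arrestin2, terminated by the SV40 polyadenylation signal just beyond a remnant of the multiple cloning site. The cloning sites used are not recorded.

The plasmid is propagated in E. coli from a high-copy ColE1/pUC-type origin and also carries an f1 phage origin. A single NeoR/KanR (Tn5 aminoglycoside phosphotransferase) gene sits behind tandem bacterial (bla) and SV40 early promoters and is followed by the HSV TK poly(A) signal. It therefore provides kanamycin selection in bacteria and can support G418 selection in mammalian cells. The small ble, bGH poly(A) and large T antigen fragments in the annotation appear to be backbone remnants rather than functional elements.

The depositor-supplied sequence (about 5.4 kb) does not agree with this picture. Its annotation identifies the arrestin as rat Arrb1 and the fluorophore as mCherry2, and it shows no intact CMV promoter, so the repository-determined sequence is the one that matches the catalogue entry.

The stated purpose is visualization of beta-arrestin2 in cells. Beta-arrestins bind activated, phosphorylated G-protein-coupled receptors and promote their desensitization and internalization, so a fluorescent fusion like this is suited to imaging arrestin localization and recruitment.
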