Addgene plasmid #137800: mCherry-RnBarr2
Purpose: Visualization of beta-arrestin2
Depositing lab: Dorus Gadella. Publication: Not So Dry After All: DRY Mutants of the AT1A Receptor and H1 Receptor Can Induce G-Protein-Dependent Signaling. Pietraszewska-Bogiel A, Joosen L, Chertkova AO, Goedhart J. ACS Omega. 2020 Feb 3;5(6):2648-2659. doi: 10.1021/acsomega.9b03146. eCollection 2020 Feb 18. PubMed 32095688.
Backbone
  Vector backbone: pEGFP-C1
  Vector type: Mammalian Expression
Growth in bacteria
  Bacterial resistance: Kanamycin, 50 μg/mL
  Growth temperature: 37°C
  Growth strain: DH5alpha
  Copy number: High Copy
Gene/Insert
  Gene/Insert name: Rat beta-arrestin2
  Species: R. norvegicus (rat)
  Entrez Gene: Arrb2 (a.k.a. BARRES)
  Promoter: CMV
  Cloning method: Restriction Enzyme; 5′ cloning site Unknown (unknown if destroyed)
Terms and licenses: Academic/Nonprofit Terms; Industry Terms: Not Available to Industry
How to cite: mCherry-RnBarr2 was a gift from Dorus Gadella (Addgene plasmid # 137800 ; http://n2t.net/addgene:137800 ; RRID:Addgene_137800)
